Addgene plasmid #191577: pDMS151A_Tet-On-3G
Purpose: ClonTech-Takara's doxycycline-inducible, rtTA transactivator (Tet-On-3G) cloned into a 2nd generation lentiviral transfer plasmid (pGIPZ).
Depositing lab: Joshua Leonard. Depositing organization: Northwestern University. Publication: Elucidating Design Principles for Engineering Cell-Derived Vesicles to Inhibit SARS-CoV-2 Infection. Gunnels TF, Stranford DM, Mitrut RE, Kamat NP, Leonard JN. Small. 2022 May;18(19):e2200125. doi: 10.1002/smll.202200125. Epub 2022 Apr 7. PubMed 35388947.
Backbone
  Vector backbone: pGIPZ
  Backbone manufacturer: Open Biosystems
  Total vector size (bp): 10533
  Modifications to backbone: C-terminus of insert: P2A self cleaving tag and BlastR gene.
  Vector type: Mammalian Expression, Lentiviral
  Selectable markers: Hygromycin, Blasticidin ; HygroR is in plasmid backbone. BlastR is between LTRs and is packaged into lentivirus.
Growth in bacteria
  Bacterial resistance: Ampicillin, 100 μg/mL
  Growth temperature: 37°C
  Growth strain: NEB Stable
  Copy number: High Copy
Gene/Insert
  Gene/Insert name: Tet-On(R) 3G (alt name: rtTA)
  Species: Synthetic
  Insert size (bp): 744
  Promoter: CMV
  Cloning method: Restriction Enzyme; 5′ cloning site NheI (not destroyed); 3′ cloning site BamHI (not destroyed)
  Sequencing primers: 5′ cgcaaatgggcggtaggcgtg
Terms and licenses: Academic/Nonprofit Terms; Industry Terms: Not Available to Industry
How to cite: pDMS151A_Tet-On-3G was a gift from Joshua Leonard (Addgene plasmid # 191577 ; http://n2t.net/addgene:191577 ; RRID:Addgene_191577)
