[The description below was written by a language model from this plasmid's Addgene catalogue record and pLannotate feature annotations shown in this document.]
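Description:
pDMS151A_Tet-On-3G is a lentiviral transfer plasmid of about 10.5 kb, built on the pGIPZ backbone, that delivers the doxycycline-responsive reverse tetracycline transactivator Tet-On 3G (rtTA) into mammalian cells. The record describes it as a second-generation transfer vector. The feature table shows the expected HIV-1 elements: a truncated 5' LTR, the Ψ packaging signal with a gag fragment, the Rev response element for Rev-dependent nuclear export of the genomic RNA, the cPPT/CTS, and a self-inactivating ΔU3 3' LTR. In bacteria it is maintained through a high-copy ColE1/pUC-type origin and selected with ampicillin. An f1 origin is also present, and an EM7-driven bleomycin/Zeocin resistance gene sits in reverse orientation just upstream of the expression cassette.

The payload is a single CMV enhancer/promoter-driven transcription unit. The synthetic 744 bp Tet-On 3G coding sequence, annotated as an rtTA3-like DNA-binding portion joined to three minimal VP16 activation repeats, was inserted between NheI and BamHI. According to the record, it is linked by a P2A self-cleaving peptide to the blasticidin S deaminase gene, so the transactivator and the selection marker are produced as separate proteins from one mRNA. A WPRE downstream enhances transcript expression. Because this cassette lies between the LTRs, blasticidin resistance is packaged into virus and can be used to select transduced cells. The SV40-driven hygromycin resistance gene lies outside the LTRs in the plasmid backbone and is not packaged into virus.

The construct is suited to generating stable cell lines that constitutively express rtTA, which then activates Tet-responsive promoters on a separately supplied construct when doxycycline is added.
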