Features (pLannotate 1.2.2; 32 found; start..end, strand, type, name):
    377..634     +  LTR            5' LTR (truncated): truncated 5' long terminal repeat (LTR) from HIV-1
    681..806     +  misc_feature   HIV-1 Ψ: packaging signal of human immunodeficiency virus type 1
    790..1128    +  CDS            HIV-1 gag (fragment): gag protein from human immunodeficiency virus 1; gag
   1303..1536    +  misc_feature   RRE: The Rev response element (RRE) of HIV-1 allows for Rev-dependent mRNA export from the nucleus to the cytoplasm.
   1913..2013    +  CDS            Rev (fragment): human immunodeficiency virus 1 (HIV-1) Rev protein; rev; enhances nuclear export of unspliced and incompletely spliced viral mRNAs
   2063..2180    +  misc_feature   cPPT/CTS: central polypurine tract and central termination sequence of HIV-1
   2245..2619    -  CDS            BleoR: antibiotic-binding protein; Sh ble from Streptoalloteichus hindustanus; confers resistance to bleomycin, phleomycin, and Zeocin™
   2639..2686    -  promoter       EM7 promoter: synthetic bacterial promoter&nbsp
   2791..3094    +  enhancer       CMV enhancer: human cytomegalovirus immediate early enhancer
   3095..3298    +  promoter       CMV promoter: human cytomegalovirus (CMV) immediate early promoter
   3403..4100    +  CDS            rtTA3 (fragment): reverse tetracycline transactivator 3 activates expression from Tet-responsive promoters in the presence of doxycycline
   4030..4140    +  CDS            VP48: 3 tandem repeats of the minimal activation domain of herpes simplex virus VP16 (Cheng et al., 2013)
   4213..4611    +  CDS            BSD: blasticidin S deaminase; Aspergillus terreus BSD; confers resistance to blasticidin
   4629..5217    +  misc_feature   WPRE: woodchuck hepatitis virus posttranscriptional regulatory element
   5234..5302    +  CDS            nef (fragment): NEF_HV1Z2 - Experimental evidence at protein level: Swiss-Prot protein existence level 1. Extracellular Nef protein targets CD4(+) T-lymphocytes for apoptosis by interacting with CXCR4 surface receptors. From Human immunodeficiency virus type 1 group M subtype D (isolate Z2/CDC-Z34) (HIV-1).
   5304..5537    +  LTR            3' LTR (ΔU3): self-inactivating 3' long terminal repeat (LTR) from HIV-1
   5644..5868    +  polyA_signal   bGH poly(A) signal: bovine growth hormone polyadenylation signal
   5872..5893    +  promoter       SV40 promoter (fragment): SV40 enhancer and early promoter
   5914..6342    +  rep_origin     f1 ori (sequence partly withheld): f1 bacteriophage origin of replication; arrow indicates direction of (+) strand synthesis
   6356..6685    +  promoter       SV40 promoter: SV40 enhancer and early promoter
   6734..7759    +  CDS            HygR: aminoglycoside phosphotransferase from E. coli; aph(4)-Ia; confers resistance to hygromycin
   7769..7894    +  CDS            ble (fragment): BLE_KLEPN - Experimental evidence at protein level: Swiss-Prot protein existence level 1. Binding protein with a strong affinity to the bleomycin family of antibiotics. Binds to CL990; an antimitotic-antibiotic compound. From Klebsiella pneumoniae.
   7889..8010    +  polyA_signal   SV40 poly(A) signal: SV40 polyadenylation signal
   8083..8099    -  protein_bind   lac operator: The lac repressor binds to the lac operator to inhibit transcription in E. coli. This inhibition can be relieved by adding lactose or isopropyl-β-D-thiogalactopyranoside (IPTG). lac repressor encoded by lacI
   8107..8137    -  promoter       lac promoter: promoter for the E. coli lac operon
   8152..8173    -  protein_bind   CAP binding site: CAP binding activates transcription in the presence of cAMP. E. coli catabolite activator protein
   8186..8278    -  CDS            lacI (fragment): lac repressor; lacI; The lac repressor binds to the lac operator to inhibit transcription in E. coli. This inhibition can be relieved by adding lactose or isopropyl-β-D-thiogalactopyranoside (IPTG).
   8461..9049    -  rep_origin     ori: high-copy-number ColE1/pMB1/pBR322/pUC origin of replication
   9220..10080   -  CDS            AmpR: β-lactamase; bla; confers resistance to ampicillin, carbenicillin, and related antibiotics
  10081..10185   -  promoter       AmpR promoter: bla
  10233..10367   +  polyA_signal   SV40 poly(A) signal: SV40 polyadenylation signal
  10534..329     +  CDS            nef (fragment) (across the origin): NEF_HV1BR - Experimental evidence at protein level: Swiss-Prot protein existence level 1. Extracellular Nef protein targets CD4(+) T-lymphocytes for apoptosis by interacting with CXCR4 surface receptors (PubMed:14990729). From Human immunodeficiency virus type 1 group M subtype B (isolate BRU/LAI) (HIV-1).
>Addgene plasmid #191577 | pDMS151A_Tet-On-3G | addgene full sequence | sequence record 440476 | Addgene NGS Result
TGGAAGGGCTAATTCACTCCCAAAGAAGACAAGATATCCTTGATCTGTGGATCTACCACACACAAGGCTA
CTTCCCTGATTAGCAGAACTACACACCAGGGCCAGGGGTCAGATATCCACTGACCTTTGGATGGTGCTAC
AAGCTAGTACCAGTTGAGCCAGATAAGGTAGAAGAGGCCAATAAAGGAGAGAACACCAGCTTGTTACACC
CTGTGAGCCTGCATGGGATGGATGACCCGGAGAGAGAAGTGTTAGAGTGGAGGTTTGACAGCCGCCTAGC
ATTTCATCACGTGGCCCGAGAGCTGCATCCGGAGTACTTCAAGAACTGCTGATATCGAGCTTGCTACAAG
GGACTTTCCGCTGGGGACTTTCCAGGGAGGCGTGGCCTGGGCGGGACTGGGGAGTGGCGAGCCCTCAGAT
CCTGCATATAAGCAGCTGCTTTTTGCCTGTACTGGGTCTCTCTGGTTAGACCAGATCTGAGCCTGGGAGC
TCTCTGGCTAACTAGGGAACCCACTGCTTAAGCCTCAATAAAGCTTGCCTTGAGTGCTTCAAGTAGTGTG
TGCCCGTCTGTTGTGTGACTCTGGTAACTAGAGATCCCTCAGACCCTTTTAGTCAGTGTGGAAAATCTCT
AGCAGTGGCGCCCGAACAGGGACTTGAAAGCGAAAGGGAAACCAGAGGAGCTCTCTCGACGCAGGACTCG
GCTTGCTGAAGCGCGCACGGCAAGAGGCGAGGGGCGGCGACTGGTGAGTACGCCAAAAATTTTGACTAGC
GGAGGCTAGAAGGAGAGAGATGGGTGCGAGAGCGTCAGTATTAAGCGGGGGAGAATTAGATCGCGATGGG
AAAAAATTCGGTTAAGGCCAGGGGGAAAGAAAAAATATAAATTAAAACATATAGTATGGGCAAGCAGGGA
GCTAGAACGATTCGCAGTTAATCCTGGCCTGTTAGAAACATCAGAAGGCTGTAGACAAATACTGGGACAG
CTACAACCATCCCTTCAGACAGGATCAGAAGAACTTAGATCATTATATAATACAGTAGCAACCCTCTATT
GTGTGCATCAAAGGATAGAGATAAAAGACACCAAGGAAGCTTTAGACAAGATAGAGGAAGAGCAAAACAA
AAGTAAGACCACCGCACAGCAAGCGGCCGGCCGCTGATCTTCAGACCTGGAGGAGGAGATATGAGGGACA
ATTGGAGAAGTGAATTATATAAATATAAAGTAGTAAAAATTGAACCATTAGGAGTAGCACCCACCAAGGC
AAAGAGAAGAGTGGTGCAGAGAGAAAAAAGAGCAGTGGGAATAGGAGCTTTGTTCCTTGGGTTCTTGGGA
GCAGCAGGAAGCACTATGGGCGCAGCGTCAATGACGCTGACGGTACAGGCCAGACAATTATTGTCTGGTA
TAGTGCAGCAGCAGAACAATTTGCTGAGGGCTATTGAGGCGCAACAGCATCTGTTGCAACTCACAGTCTG
GGGCATCAAGCAGCTCCAGGCAAGAATCCTGGCTGTGGAAAGATACCTAAAGGATCAACAGCTCCTGGGG
ATTTGGGGTTGCTCTGGAAAACTCATTTGCACCACTGCTGTGCCTTGGAATGCTAGTTGGAGTAATAAAT
CTCTGGAACAGATTTGGAATCACACGACCTGGATGGAGTGGGACAGAGAAATTAACAATTACACAAGCTT
AATACACTCCTTAATTGAAGAATCGCAAAACCAGCAAGAAAAGAATGAACAAGAATTATTGGAATTAGAT
AAATGGGCAAGTTTGTGGAATTGGTTTAACATAACAAATTGGCTGTGGTATATAAAATTATTCATAATGA
TAGTAGGAGGCTTGGTAGGTTTAAGAATAGTTTTTGCTGTACTTTCTATAGTGAATAGAGTTAGGCAGGG
ATATTCACCATTATCGTTTCAGACCCACCTCCCAACCCCGAGGGGACCCGACAGGCCCGAAGGAATAGAA
GAAGAAGGTGGAGAGAGAGACAGAGACAGATCCATTCGATTAGTGAACGGATCGGCACTGCGTGCGCCAA
TTCTGCAGACAAATGGCAGTATTCATCCACAATTTTAAAAGAAAAGGGGGGATTGGGGGGTACAGTGCAG
GGGAAAGAATAGTAGACATAATAGCAACAGACATACAAACTAAAGAATTACAAAAACAAATTACAAAAAT
TCAAAATTTTCGGGTTTATTACAGGGACAGCAGAGATCCAGTTTGGTTAGTACCGGGCCCGCTCTAGTCC
GGAATCAGTCCTGCTCCTCGGCCACGAAGTGCACGCAGTTGCCGGCCGGGTCGCGCAGGGCGAACTCCCG
CCCCCACGGCTGCTCGCCGATCTCGGTCATGGCCGGCCCGGAGGCGTCCCGGAAGTTCGTGGACACGACC
TCCGACCACTCGGCGTACAGCTCGTCCAGGCCGCGCACCCACACCCAGGCCAGGGTGTTGTCCGGCACCA
CCTGGTCCTGGACCGCGCTGATGAACAGGGTCACGTCGTCCCGGACCACACCGGCGAAGTCGTCCTCCAC
GAAGTCCCGGGAGAACCCGAGCCGGTCGGTCCAGAACTCGACCGCTCCGGCGACGTCGCGCGCGGTGAGC
ACCGGAACGGCACTGGTCAACTTGGCCATGGTGGCCCTCCTATAGTGAGTCGTATTATACTATGCCGATA
TACTATGCCGATGATTAATTGTCAACACGTGCTGCAGGTCCGAGGTTCTAGACGTATTACCGCCATGCAT
TAGTTATTAATAGTAATCAATTACGGGGTCATTAGTTCATAGCCCATATATGGAGTTCCGCGTTACATAA
CTTACGGTAAATGGCCCGCCTGGCTGACCGCCCAACGACCCCCGCCCATTGACGTCAATAATGACGTATG
TTCCCATAGTAACGCCAATAGGGACTTTCCATTGACGTCAATGGGTGGAGTATTTACGGTAAACTGCCCA
CTTGGCAGTACATCAAGTGTATCATATGCCAAGTACGCCCCCTATTGACGTCAATGACGGTAAATGGCCC
GCCTGGCATTATGCCCAGTACATGACCTTATGGGACTTTCCTACTTGGCAGTACATCTACGTATTAGTCA
TCGCTATTACCATGGTGATGCGGTTTTGGCAGTACATCAATGGGCGTGGATAGCGGTTTGACTCACGGGG
ATTTCCAAGTCTCCACCCCATTGACGTCAATGGGAGTTTGTTTTGGCACCAAAATCAACGGGACTTTCCA
AAATGTCGTAACAACTCCGCCCCATTGACGCAAATGGGCGGTAGGCGTGTACGGTGGGAGGTCTATATAA
GCAGAGCTCGTTTAGTGAACCGTCAGATCGCCTGGAGACGCCATCCACGCTGTTTTGACCTCCATAGAAG
ACACCGACTCTACTAGAGGATCTGCCACCAGCTAGCGCCACCATGTCTAGACTGGACAAGAGCAAAGTCA
TAAACTCTGCTCTGGAATTACTCAATGGAGTCGGTATCGAAGGCCTGACGACAAGGAAACTCGCTCAAAA
GCTGGGAGTTGAGCAGCCTACCCTGTACTGGCACGTGAAGAACAAGCGGGCCCTGCTCGATGCCCTGCCA
ATCGAGATGCTGGACAGGCATCATACCCACTCCTGCCCCCTGGAAGGCGAGTCATGGCAAGACTTTCTGC
GGAACAACGCCAAGTCATACCGCTGTGCTCTCCTCTCACATCGCGACGGGGCTAAAGTGCATCTCGGCAC
CCGCCCAACAGAGAAACAGTACGAAACCCTGGAAAATCAGCTCGCGTTCCTGTGTCAGCAAGGCTTCTCC
CTGGAGAACGCACTGTACGCTCTGTCCGCCGTGGGCCACTTTACACTGGGCTGCGTATTGGAGGAACAGG
AGCATCAAGTAGCAAAAGAGGAAAGAGAGACACCTACCACCGATTCTATGCCCCCACTTCTGAAACAAGC
AATTGAGCTGTTCGACCGGCAGGGAGCCGAACCTGCCTTCCTTTTCGGCCTGGAACTAATCATATGTGGC
CTGGAGAAACAGCTAAAGTGCGAAAGCGGCGGGCCGACCGACGCCCTTGACGATTTTGACTTAGACATGC
TCCCAGCCGATGCCCTTGACGACTTTGACCTTGATATGCTGCCTGCTGACGCTCTTGACGATTTTGACCT
TGACATGCTCCCCGGGGGATCCGGCGCAACAAACTTCTCTCTGCTGAAACAAGCCGGAGATGTCGAAGAG
AATCCTGGACCGATGGCCAAGCCTTTGTCTCAAGAAGAATCCACCCTCATTGAAAGAGCAACGGCTACAA
TCAACAGCATCCCCATCTCTGAAGACTACAGCGTCGCCAGCGCAGCTCTCTCTAGCGACGGCCGCATCTT
CACTGGTGTCAATGTATATCATTTTACTGGGGGACCTTGTGCAGAACTCGTGGTGCTGGGCACTGCTGCT
GCTGCGGCAGCTGGCAACCTGACTTGTATCGTCGCGATCGGAAATGAGAACAGGGGCATCTTGAGCCCCT
GCGGACGGTGCCGACAGGTGCTTCTCGATCTGCATCCTGGGATCAAAGCCATAGTGAAGGACAGTGATGG
ACAGCCGACGGCAGTTGGGATTCGTGAATTGCTGCCCTCTGGTTATGTGTGGGAGGGCTAATGTACAAGT
AGGTCGACAATCAACCTCTGGATTACAAAATTTGTGAAAGATTGACTGGTATTCTTAACTATGTTGCTCC
TTTTACGCTATGTGGATACGCTGCTTTAATGCCTTTGTATCATGCTATTGCTTCCCGTATGGCTTTCATT
TTCTCCTCCTTGTATAAATCCTGGTTGCTGTCTCTTTATGAGGAGTTGTGGCCCGTTGTCAGGCAACGTG
GCGTGGTGTGCACTGTGTTTGCTGACGCAACCCCCACTGGTTGGGGCATTGCCACCACCTGTCAGCTCCT
TTCCGGGACTTTCGCTTTCCCCCTCCCTATTGCCACGGCGGAACTCATCGCCGCCTGCCTTGCCCGCTGC
TGGACAGGGGCTCGGCTGTTGGGCACTGACAATTCCGTGGTGTTGTCGGGGAAGCTGACGTCCTTTCCAT
GGCTGCTCGCCTGTGTTGCCACCTGGATTCTGCGCGGGACGTCCTTCTGCTACGTCCCTTCGGCCCTCAA
TCCAGCGGACCTTCCTTCCCGCGGCCTGCTGCCGGCTCTGCGGCCTCTTCCGCGTCTTCGCCTTCGCCCT
CAGACGAGTCGGATCTCCCTTTGGGCCGCCTCCCCGCCTGGAATTCGAGCTCGGTACCTTTAAGACCAAT
GACTTACAAGGCAGCTGTAGATCTTAGCCACTTTTTAAAAGAAAAGAGGGGACTGGAAGGGCTAATTCAC
TCCCAACGAAGACAAGATCTGCTTTTTGCTTGTACTGGGTCTCTCTGGTTAGACCAGATCTGAGCCTGGG
AGCTCTCTGGCTAACTAGGGAACCCACTGCTTAAGCCTCAATAAAGCTTGCCTTGAGTGCTTCAAGTAGT
GTGTGCCCGTCTGTTGTGTGACTCTGGTAACTAGAGATCCCTCAGACCCTTTTAGTCAGTGTGGAAAATC
TCTAGCAGTAGTAGTTCATGTCATCTTATTATTCAGTATTTATAACTTGCAAAGAAATGAATATCAGAGA
GTGAGAGGCCTTGACATTGTTTAAACCCGCTGATCAGCCTCGACTGTGCCTTCTAGTTGCCAGCCATCTG
TTGTTTGCCCCTCCCCCGTGCCTTCCTTGACCCTGGAAGGTGCCACTCCCACTGTCCTTTCCTAATAAAA
TGAGGAAATTGCATCGCATTGTCTGAGTAGGTGTCATTCTATTCTGGGGGGTGGGGTGGGGCAGGACAGC
AAGGGGGAGGATTGGGAAGACAATAGCAGGCATGCTGGGGATGCGGTGGGCTCTATGGCTTCTGAGGCGG
AAAGAACCAGCTGGGGCTCTAGGGGGTATCCCC
[117 nt withheld, positions 5914-6030]
TCACGTTC
[91 nt withheld, positions 6039-6129]
A
[49 nt withheld, positions 6131-6179]
CCTTTGACGTTGGAGTCCACGTTCTTT
[37 nt withheld, positions 6207-6243]
ACCCTATCTCGGTCTATTCTTTTGATTTATAAGGGATTTTGCCGATTTCGGCCTATTGGTTAAAAAATGA
GCTGATTTAACAAAAATTTAACGCGAATTAATTCTGTGGAATGTGTGTCAGTTAGGGTGTGGAAAGTCCC
CAGGCTCCCCAGCAGGCAGAAGTATGCAAAGCATGCATCTCAATTAGTCAGCAACCAGGTGTGGAAAGTC
CCCAGGCTCCCCAGCAGGCAGAAGTATGCAAAGCATGCATCTCAATTAGTCAGCAACCATAGTCCCGCCC
CTAACTCCGCCCATCCCGCCCCTAACTCCGCCCAGTTCCGCCCATTCTCCGCCCCATGGCTGACTAATTT
TTTTTATTTATGCAGAGGCCGAGGCCGCCTCTGCCTCTGAGCTATTCCAGAAGTAGTGAGGAGGCTTTTT
TGGAGGCCTAGGCTTTTGCAAAAAGCTCCCGGGAGCTTGTATATCCATTTTCGGATCTGATCAGCACGTG
ATGAAAAAGCCTGAACTCACCGCGACGTCTGTCGAGAAGTTTCTGATCGAAAAGTTCGACAGCGTCTCCG
ACCTGATGCAGCTCTCGGAGGGCGAAGAATCTCGTGCTTTCAGCTTCGATGTAGGAGGGCGTGGATATGT
CCTGCGGGTAAATAGCTGCGCCGATGGTTTCTACAAAGATCGTTATGTTTATCGGCACTTTGCATCGGCC
GCGCTCCCGATTCCGGAAGTGCTTGACATTGGGGAATTCAGCGAGAGCCTGACCTATTGCATCTCCCGCC
GTGCACAGGGTGTCACGTTGCAAGACCTGCCTGAAACCGAACTGCCCGCTGTTCTGCAGCCGGTCGCGGA
GGCCATGGATGCGATCGCTGCGGCCGATCTTAGCCAGACGAGCGGGTTCGGCCCATTCGGACCGCAAGGA
ATCGGTCAATACACTACATGGCGTGATTTCATATGCGCGATTGCTGATCCCCATGTGTATCACTGGCAAA
CTGTGATGGACGACACCGTCAGTGCGTCCGTCGCGCAGGCTCTCGATGAGCTGATGCTTTGGGCCGAGGA
CTGCCCCGAAGTCCGGCACCTCGTGCACGCGGATTTCGGCTCCAACAATGTCCTGACGGACAATGGCCGC
ATAACAGCGGTCATTGACTGGAGCGAGGCGATGTTCGGGGATTCCCAATACGAGGTCGCCAACATCTTCT
TCTGGAGGCCGTGGTTGGCTTGTATGGAGCAGCAGACGCGCTACTTCGAGCGGAGGCATCCGGAGCTTGC
AGGATCGCCGCGGCTCCGGGCGTATATGCTCCGCATTGGTCTTGACCAACTCTATCAGAGCTTGGTTGAC
GGCAATTTCGATGATGCAGCTTGGGCGCAGGGTCGATGCGACGCAATCGTCCGATCCGGAGCCGGGACTG
TCGGGCGTACACAAATCGCCCGCAGAAGCGCGGCCGTCTGGACCGATGGCTGTGTAGAAGTACTCGCCGA
TAGTGGAAACCGACGCCCCAGCACTCGTCCGAGGGCAAAGGAATAGCACGTGCTACGAGATTTCGATTCC
ACCGCCGCCTTCTATGAAAGGTTGGGCTTCGGAATCGTTTTCCGGGACGCCGGCTGGATGATCCTCCAGC
GCGGGGATCTCATGCTGGAGTTCTTCGCCCACCCCAACTTGTTTATTGCAGCTTATAATGGTTACAAATA
AAGCAATAGCATCACAAATTTCACAAATAAAGCATTTTTTTCACTGCATTCTAGTTGTGGTTTGTCCAAA
CTCATCAATGTATCTTATCATGTCTGTATACCGTCGACCTCTAGCTAGAGCTTGGCGTAATCATGGTCAT
AGCTGTTTCCTGTGTGAAATTGTTATCCGCTCACAATTCCACACAACATACGAGCCGGAAGCATAAAGTG
TAAAGCCTGGGGTGCCTAATGAGTGAGCTAACTCACATTAATTGCGTTGCGCTCACTGCCCGCTTTCCAG
TCGGGAAACCTGTCGTGCCAGCTGCATTAATGAATCGGCCAACGCGCGGGGAGAGGCGGTTTGCGTATTG
GGCGCTCTTCCGCTTCCTCGCTCACTGACTCGCTGCGCTCGGTCGTTCGGCTGCGGCGAGCGGTATCAGC
TCACTCAAAGGCGGTAATACGGTTATCCACAGAATCAGGGGATAACGCAGGAAAGAACATGTGAGCAAAA
GGCCAGCAAAAGGCCAGGAACCGTAAAAAGGCCGCGTTGCTGGCGTTTTTCCATAGGCTCCGCCCCCCTG
ACGAGCATCACAAAAATCGACGCTCAAGTCAGAGGTGGCGAAACCCGACAGGACTATAAAGATACCAGGC
GTTTCCCCCTGGAAGCTCCCTCGTGCGCTCTCCTGTTCCGACCCTGCCGCTTACCGGATACCTGTCCGCC
TTTCTCCCTTCGGGAAGCGTGGCGCTTTCTCATAGCTCACGCTGTAGGTATCTCAGTTCGGTGTAGGTCG
TTCGCTCCAAGCTGGGCTGTGTGCACGAACCCCCCGTTCAGCCCGACCGCTGCGCCTTATCCGGTAACTA
TCGTCTTGAGTCCAACCCGGTAAGACACGACTTATCGCCACTGGCAGCAGCCACTGGTAACAGGATTAGC
AGAGCGAGGTATGTAGGCGGTGCTACAGAGTTCTTGAAGTGGTGGCCTAACTACGGCTACACTAGAAGAA
CAGTATTTGGTATCTGCGCTCTGCTGAAGCCAGTTACCTTCGGAAAAAGAGTTGGTAGCTCTTGATCCGG
CAAACAAACCACCGCTGGTAGCGGTGGTTTTTTTGTTTGCAAGCAGCAGATTACGCGCAGAAAAAAAGGA
TCTCAAGAAGATCCTTTGATCTTTTCTACGGGGTCTGACGCTCAGTGGAACGAAAACTCACGTTAAGGGA
TTTTGGTCATGAGATTATCAAAAAGGATCTTCACCTAGATCCTTTTAAATTAAAAATGAAGTTTTAAATC
AATCTAAAGTATATATGAGTAAACTTGGTCTGACAGTTACCAATGCTTAATCAGTGAGGCACCTATCTCA
GCGATCTGTCTATTTCGTTCATCCATAGTTGCCTGACTCCCCGTCGTGTAGATAACTACGATACGGGAGG
GCTTACCATCTGGCCCCAGTGCTGCAATGATACCGCGAGACCCACGCTCACCGGCTCCAGATTTATCAGC
AATAAACCAGCCAGCCGGAAGGGCCGAGCGCAGAAGTGGTCCTGCAACTTTATCCGCCTCCATCCAGTCT
ATTAATTGTTGCCGGGAAGCTAGAGTAAGTAGTTCGCCAGTTAATAGTTTGCGCAACGTTGTTGCCATTG
CTACAGGCATCGTGGTGTCACGCTCGTCGTTTGGTATGGCTTCATTCAGCTCCGGTTCCCAACGATCAAG
GCGAGTTACATGATCCCCCATGTTGTGCAAAAAAGCGGTTAGCTCCTTCGGTCCTCCGATCGTTGTCAGA
AGTAAGTTGGCCGCAGTGTTATCACTCATGGTTATGGCAGCACTGCATAATTCTCTTACTGTCATGCCAT
CCGTAAGATGCTTTTCTGTGACTGGTGAGTACTCAACCAAGTCATTCTGAGAATAGTGTATGCGGCGACC
GAGTTGCTCTTGCCCGGCGTCAATACGGGATAATACCGCGCCACATAGCAGAACTTTAAAAGTGCTCATC
ATTGGAAAACGTTCTTCGGGGCGAAAACTCTCAAGGATCTTACCGCTGTTGAGATCCAGTTCGATGTAAC
CCACTCGTGCACCCAACTGATCTTCAGCATCTTTTACTTTCACCAGCGTTTCTGGGTGAGCAAAAACAGG
AAGGCAAAATGCCGCAAAAAAGGGAATAAGGGCGACACGGAAATGTTGAATACTCATACTCTTCCTTTTT
CAATATTATTGAAGCATTTATCAGGGTTATTGTCTCATGAGCGGATACATATTTGAATGTATTTAGAAAA
ATAAACAAATAGGGGTTCCGCGCACATTTCCCCGAAAAGTGCCACCTGACGTCGACGGATCGGGAGATCA
ACTTGTTTATTGCAGCTTATAATGGTTACAAATAAAGCAATAGCATCACAAATTTCACAAATAAAGCATT
TTTTTCACTGCATTCTAGTTGTGGTTTGTCCAAACTCATCAATGTATCTTATCATGTCTGGATCAACTGG
ATAACTCAAGCTAACCAAAATCATCCCAAACTTCCCACCCCATACCCTATTACCACTGCCAATTACCTGT
GGTTTCATTTACTCTAAACCTGTGATTCCTCTGAATTATTTTCATTTTAAAGAAATTGTATTTGTTAAAT
ATGTACTACAAACTTAGTAGT
